Addgene plasmid #103194: LSB-hsa-miR-127-3p
Purpose: Used to sense miRNA activity using fluorescence based tools. hsa-miR-127-3p target in 3' UTR of of mKate. miRNA activity can be measured by the repression of mKate2 relative to EBFP2 fluorescent proteins . Plasmid is inherently unstable; please see Depositor Comments
Depositing lab: Ron Weiss. Depositing organization: Massachusetts Institute of Technology. Publication: A mixed antagonistic/synergistic miRNA repression model enables accurate predictions of multi-input miRNA sensor activity. Gam JJ, Babb J, Weiss R. Nat Commun. 2018 Jun 22;9(1):2430. doi: 10.1038/s41467-018-04575-0. PubMed 29934631.
Backbone
  Vector backbone: Low Sensor Backbone (LSB)
  Vector type: Mammalian Expression, Synthetic Biology
Growth in bacteria
  Bacterial resistance: Ampicillin and Kanamycin, 100 & 50 μg/mL
  Growth temperature: 30°C
  Growth strain: NEB Stable
  Copy number: High Copy
Gene/Insert
  Gene/Insert name: hsa-miR-127-3p target
  Species: H. sapiens (human)
  Entrez Gene: MIR127 (a.k.a. MIRN127, miRNA127, mir-127)
  Promoter: EF-1a
  Cloning method: Gibson Cloning
Terms and licenses: Academic/Nonprofit Terms; Industry Terms: Not Available to Industry
Depositor comments: Please note that this plasmid is inherently unstable due to a repeating poly A element. We recommend performing a diagnostic digest on multiple colonies upon receipt. The depositors would like to note the presence of several discrepancies between the depositor sequence and physical plasmid sequence. In particular, the sequences upstream and downstream of the puromycin coding region have 10 bp insertions which do not affect the ability to perform puromycin selection. The sequences for those regions within the physical plasmids are as follows: Upstream of Puro: GAATTCGACCGCCTGTCTCAAGGTGCCACC; Downstream of Puro: GCTTTGAGACTACGCGTGAATTCACTCCTC.
How to cite: LSB-hsa-miR-127-3p was a gift from Ron Weiss (Addgene plasmid # 103194 ; http://n2t.net/addgene:103194 ; RRID:Addgene_103194)
