[The description below was written by a language model from this plasmid's Addgene catalogue record and pLannotate feature annotations shown in this document.]
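Description:
LSB-hsa-miR-127-3p is an 11 kb mammalian expression plasmid built on the Low Sensor Backbone (LSB) and designed as a fluorescence-based sensor of microRNA activity. It replicates in E. coli from a high-copy ColE1/pUC-type origin and carries both AmpR (β-lactamase) and KanR (aminoglycoside phosphotransferase) markers, so it is selected with ampicillin and kanamycin together. A PuroR (puromycin N-acetyltransferase) coding sequence followed by a rabbit β-globin poly(A) signal is present for selection in mammalian cells. No dedicated mammalian promoter is annotated upstream of it.

The payload consists of two parallel transcription units with the same layout: a human EF-1α core promoter with intron A, a fluorescent protein coding sequence flanked by Gateway attB1/attB2 sites (attB4 sits upstream of each promoter, reflecting modular assembly), and a β-globin 3' region with its poly(A) signal. The first unit expresses the red protein mKate2 and, according to the record, carries a target site for human miR-127-3p in its 3' UTR. This target is not separately annotated in the feature table. The second unit expresses the blue protein EBFP2 without the target and serves as an internal reference. When miR-127-3p is active in a transfected cell, the mKate2 transcript is repressed while EBFP2 is unaffected, so the mKate2-to-EBFP2 ratio reports miRNA activity independently of plasmid dose.

The depositor notes that the repeated poly(A) elements make the plasmid inherently unstable. They also report small discrepancies between the depositor sequence and the physical plasmid, including 10 bp insertions on either side of the puromycin coding region that do not impair selection.
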