Features (pLannotate 1.2.2; 28 found; start..end, strand, type, name):
     87..675     -  rep_origin     ori: high-copy-number ColE1/pMB1/pBR322/pUC origin of replication
    846..1706    -  CDS            AmpR: β-lactamase; bla; confers resistance to ampicillin, carbenicillin, and related antibiotics
   1707..1778    -  promoter       AmpR promoter: bla
   1857..2456    +  CDS            PuroR: puromycin N-acetyltransferase; pac from Streptomyces alboniger; confers resistance to puromycin
   2461..2541    +  CDS            HBB (fragment): HBB_PONPY - Experimental evidence at transcript level: Swiss-Prot protein existence level 2. Involved in oxygen transport from the lung to the various peripheral tissues. From Pongo pygmaeus (Bornean orangutan).
   2612..2667    +  polyA_signal   β-globin poly(A) signal: rabbit β-globin polyadenylation signal (Gil and Proudfoot, 1987)
   3646..3666    +  protein_bind   attB4: mutant version of attB; core recombination site for the Gateway® BP reaction BP Clonase™
   3734..3945    +  promoter       EF-1α core promoter: core promoter for human elongation factor EF-1α
   3946..4884    +  intron         EF-1α intron A: intron upstream of the start codon of human EF-1α
   4911..4931    +  protein_bind   attB1: mutant version of attB; core recombination site for the Gateway® BP reaction BP Clonase™
   4951..5646    +  CDS            mKate2: mKate2 is a basic (constitutively fluorescent) red fluorescent protein published in 2009, derived from Entacmaea quadricolor. It is reported to be a rapidly-maturing monomer with moderate acid sensitivity.
   5666..5690    -  protein_bind   attB2: mutant version of attB; recombination site for the Gateway® BP reaction BP Clonase™
   5834..5908    +  CDS            HBB (fragment): HBB_PONPY - Experimental evidence at transcript level: Swiss-Prot protein existence level 2. Involved in oxygen transport from the lung to the various peripheral tissues. From Pongo pygmaeus (Bornean orangutan).
   5979..6034    +  polyA_signal   β-globin poly(A) signal: rabbit β-globin polyadenylation signal (Gil and Proudfoot, 1987)
   6418..6443    +  misc_feature   SA: splice acceptor site
   7115..7135    +  protein_bind   attB4: mutant version of attB; core recombination site for the Gateway® BP reaction BP Clonase™
   7203..7414    +  promoter       EF-1α core promoter: core promoter for human elongation factor EF-1α
   7415..8353    +  intron         EF-1α intron A: intron upstream of the start codon of human EF-1α
   8380..8400    +  protein_bind   attB1: mutant version of attB; core recombination site for the Gateway® BP reaction BP Clonase™
   8411..9127    +  CDS            EBFP2: EBFP2 is a basic (constitutively fluorescent) blue fluorescent protein published in 2007, derived from Aequorea victoria. It is reported to be a rapidly-maturing monomer with moderate acid sensitivity.
   9135..9159    -  protein_bind   attB2: mutant version of attB; recombination site for the Gateway® BP reaction BP Clonase™
   9163..9243    +  CDS            HBB (fragment): HBB_PONPY - Experimental evidence at transcript level: Swiss-Prot protein existence level 2. Involved in oxygen transport from the lung to the various peripheral tissues. From Pongo pygmaeus (Bornean orangutan).
   9314..9369    +  polyA_signal   β-globin poly(A) signal: rabbit β-globin polyadenylation signal (Gil and Proudfoot, 1987)
   9752..9774    -  protein_bind   lac operator (fragment): The lac repressor binds to the lac operator to inhibit transcription in E. coli. This inhibition can be relieved by adding lactose or isopropyl-β-D-thiogalactopyranoside (IPTG). lac repressor encoded by lacI
   9778..9808    -  promoter       lac promoter: promoter for the E. coli lac operon
   9823..9844    -  protein_bind   CAP binding site: CAP binding activates transcription in the presence of cAMP. E. coli catabolite activator protein
   9857..9896    -  CDS            lacI (fragment): lac repressor; lacI; The lac repressor binds to the lac operator to inhibit transcription in E. coli. This inhibition can be relieved by adding lactose or isopropyl-β-D-thiogalactopyranoside (IPTG).
  10069..10878   +  CDS            KanR: aminoglycoside phosphotransferase; aph(3')-Ia; confers resistance to kanamycin in bacteria or G418 (Geneticin®) in eukaryotes
>Addgene plasmid #103194 | LSB-hsa-miR-127-3p | depositor full sequence | sequence record 195437 | Full Sequence
AATTGAGGGGATAACGCAGGAAAGAACATGTGAGCAAAAGGCCAGCAAAAGGCCAGGAACCGTAAAAAGG
CCGCGTTGCTGGCGTTTTTCCATAGGCTCCGCCCCCCTGACGAGCATCACAAAAATCGACGCTCAAGTCA
GAGGTGGCGAAACCCGACAGGACTATAAAGATACCAGGCGTTTCCCCCTGGAAGCTCCCTCGTGCGCTCT
CCTGTTCCGACCCTGCCGCTTACCGGATACCTGTCCGCCTTTCTCCCTTCGGGAAGCGTGGCGCTTTCTC
ATAGCTCACGCTGTAGGTATCTCAGTTCGGTGTAGGTCGTTCGCTCCAAGCTGGGCTGTGTGCACGAACC
CCCCGTTCAGCCCGACCGCTGCGCCTTATCCGGTAACTATCGTCTTGAGTCCAACCCGGTAAGACACGAC
TTATCGCCACTGGCAGCAGCCACTGGTAACAGGATTAGCAGAGCGAGGTATGTAGGCGGTGCTACAGAGT
TCTTGAAGTGGTGGCCTAACTACGGCTACACTAGAAGAACAGTATTTGGTATCTGCGCTCTGCTGAAGCC
AGTTACCTTCGGAAAAAGAGTTGGTAGCTCTTGATCCGGCAAACAAACCACCGCTGGTAGCGGTGGTTTT
TTTGTTTGCAAGCAGCAGATTACGCGCAGAAAAAAAGGATCTCAAGAAGATCCTTTGATCTTTTCTACGG
GGTCTGACGCTCAGTGGAACGAAAACTCACGTTAAGGGATTTTGGTCATGAGATTATCAAAAAGGATCTT
CACCTAGATCCTTTTAAATTAAAAATGAAGTTTTAAATCAATCTAAAGTATATATGAGTAAACTTGGTCT
GACAGTTACCAATGCTTAATCAGTGAGGCACCTATCTCAGCGATCTGTCTATTTCGTTCATCCATAGTTG
CCTGACTCCCCGTCGTGTAGATAACTACGATACGGGAGGGCTTACCATCTGGCCCCAGTGCTGCAATGAT
ACCGCGAGAACCACGCTCACCGGCTCCAGATTTATCAGCAATAAACCAGCCAGCCGGAAGGGCCGAGCGC
AGAAGTGGTCCTGCAACTTTATCCGCCTCCATCCAGTCTATTAATTGTTGCCGGGAAGCTAGAGTAAGTA
GTTCGCCAGTTAATAGTTTGCGCAACGTTGTTGCCATTGCTACAGGCATCGTGGTGTCACGCTCGTCGTT
TGGTATGGCTTCATTCAGCTCCGGTTCCCAACGATCAAGGCGAGTTACATGATCCCCCATGTTGTGCAAA
AAAGCGGTTAGCTCCTTCGGTCCTCCGATCGTTGTCAGAAGTAAGTTGGCCGCAGTGTTATCACTCATGG
TTATGGCAGCACTGCATAATTCTCTTACTGTCATGCCATCCGTAAGATGCTTTTCTGTGACTGGTGAGTA
CTCAACCAAGTCATTCTGAGAATAGTGTATGCGGCGACCGAGTTGCTCTTGCCCGGCGTCAATACGGGAT
AATACCGCGCCACATAGCAGAACTTTAAAAGTGCTCATCATTGGAAAACGTTCTTCGGGGCGAAAACTCT
CAAGGATCTTACCGCTGTTGAGATCCAGTTCGATGTAACCCACTCGTGCACCCAACTGATCTTCAGCATC
TTTTACTTTCACCAGCGTTTCTGGGTGAGCAAAAACAGGAAGGCAAAATGCCGCAAAAAAGGGAATAAGG
GCGACACGGAAATGTTGAATACTCATACTCTTCCTTTTTCAATATTATTGAAGCATTTATCAGGGTTATT
GTCTCATGAGCGGATACATATTTGAATGTAGCTCCGAATTTCTCGAGGGCTTGTCGACGACGGCGGTCTC
CGTCGTCAGGATCATGAATTCGACCCGCCTGCCACCATGACCGAGTACAAGCCCACGGTGCGCCTCGCCA
CCCGCGACGACGTCCCCCGGGCCGTACGCACCCTCGCCGCCGCGTTCGCCGACTACCCCGCCACGCGCCA
CACCGTCGACCCGGACCGCCACATCGAGCGGGTCACCGAGCTGCAAGAACTCTTCCTCACGCGCGTCGGG
CTCGACATCGGCAAGGTGTGGGTCGCGGACGACGGCGCCGCGGTGGCGGTCTGGACCACGCCGGAGAGCG
TCGAAGCGGGGGCGGTGTTCGCCGAGATCGGCCCGCGCATGGCCGAGTTGAGCGGTTCCCGGCTGGCCGC
GCAGCAACAGATGGAAGGCCTCCTGGCGCCGCACCGGCCCAAGGAGCCCGCGTGGTTCCTGGCCACCGTC
GGCGTCTCGCCCGACCACCAGGGCAAGGGTCTGGGCAGCGCCGTCGTGCTCCCCGGAGTGGAGGCGGCCG
AGCGCGCCGGGGTGCCCGCCTTCCTGGAGACATCCGCGCCCCGCAACCTCCCCTTCTACGAGCGGCTCGG
CTTCACCGTCACCGCCGACGTCGAGGTGCCCGAAGGACCGCGCACCTGGTGCATGACCCGCAAGCCCGGT
GCCTGATACGCGTGAATTCACTCCTCAGGTGCAGGCTGCCTATCAGAAGGTGGTGGCTGGTGTGGCCAAT
GCCCTGGCTCACAAATACCACTGAGATCTTTTTCCCTCTGCCAAAAATTATGGGGACATCATGAAGCCCC
TTGAGCATCTGACTTCTGGCTAATAAAGGAAATTTATTTTCATTGCAATAGTGTGTTGGAATTTTTTGTG
TCTCTCACTCGGAAGGACATATGGGAGGGCAAATCATTTAAAACATCAGAATGAGTATTTGGTTTAGAGT
TTGGCAACATATGCCCATATGCTGGCTGCCATGAACAAAGGTTGGCTATAAAGAGGTCATCAGTATATGA
AACAGCCCCCTGCTGTCCATTCCTTATTCCATAGAAAAGCCTTGACTTGAGGTTAGATTTTTTTTATATT
TTGTTTTGTGTTATTTTTTTCTTTAACATCCCTAAAATTTTCCTTACATGTTTTACTAGCCAGATTTTTC
CTCCTCTCCTGACTACTCCCAGTCATAGCTGTCCCTCTTCTCTTATGGAGATCCCTCGACCTGCAGCCCA
AGCTTGAATTCTCTAGAATTACCCTGTTATCCCTATGCTTGGTTTACCGAGCTCTTATTGGTTTTCAAAC
TTCATTGACTGTGCCCAACGCGCCTGGGAGCTCACGGGGACAGCCCCCCCCCAAAGCCCCCAGGGATGTA
ATTACGTCCCTCCCCCGCTAGGGGGCAGCAGCGAGCCGCCCGGGGCTCCGCTCCGGTCCGGCGCTCCCCC
CGCATCCCCGAGCCGGCAGCGTGCGGGGACAGCCCGGGCACGGGGAAGGTGGCACGGGATCGCTTTCCTC
TGAACGCTTCTCGCTGCTCTTTGAGCCTGCAGACACCTGGGGGGATACGGGGAAAAAGCTAGGCTGAAAG
ACCGGTTCTTAGAATGACACGCGCCTGGGAGCTCACGGGGACAGCCCCCCCCCAAAGCCCCCAGGGATGT
AATTACGTCCCTCCCCCGCTAGGGGGCAGCAGCGAGCCGCCCGGGGCTCCGCTCCGGTCCGGCGCTCCCC
CCGCATCCCCGAGCCGGCAGCGTGCGGGGACAGCCCGGGCACGGGGAAGGTGGCACGGGATCGCTTTCCT
CTGAACGCTTCTCGCTGCTCTTTGAGCCTGCAGACACCTGGGGGGATACGGGGAAAAAGCTAACTTCTGA
GACGACAACTTTGTATAGAAAAGTTGGCTCCGAATTCGCCCTTGACAGCAGAGATCCAGTTTGGTTAATT
AATTGGCTCCGGTGCCCGTCAGTGGGCAGAGCGCACATCGCCCACAGTCCCCGAGAAGTTGTGGGGAGGG
GTCGGCAATTGAACCGGTGCCTAGAGAAGGTGGCGCGGGGTAAACTGGGAAAGTGATGTCGTGTACTGGC
TCCGCCTTTTTCCCGAGGGTGGGGGAGAACCGTATATAAGTGCAGTAGTCGCCGTGAACGTTCTTTTTCG
CAACGGGTTTGCCGCCAGAACACAGGTAAGTGCCGTGTGTGGTTCCCGCGGGCCTGGCCTCTTTACGGGT
TATGGCCCTTGCGTGCCTTGAATTACTTCCACCTGGCTGCAGTACGTGATTCTTGATCCCGAGCTTCGGG
TTGGAAGTGGGTGGGAGAGTTCGAGGCCTTGCGCTTAAGGAGCCCCTTCGCCTCGTGCTTGAGTTGAGGC
CTGGCCTGGGCGCTGGGGCCGCCGCGTGCGAATCTGGTGGCACCTTCGCGCCTGTCTCGCTGCTTTCGAT
AAGTCTCTAGCCATTTAAAATTTTTGATGACCTGCTGCGACGCTTTTTTTCTGGCAAGATAGTCTTGTAA
ATGCGGGCCAAGATCTGCACACTGGTATTTCGGTTTTTGGGGCCGCGGGCGGCGACGGGGCCCGTGCGTC
CCAGCGCACATGTTCGGCGAGGCGGGGCCTGCGAGCGCGGCCACCGAGAATCGGACGGGGGTAGTCTCAA
GCTGGCCGGCCTGCTCTGGTGCCTGGCCTCGCGCCGCCGTGTATCGCCCCGCCCTGGGCGGCAAGGCTGG
CCCGGTCGGCACCAGTTGCGTGAGCGGAAAGATGGCCGCTTCCCGGCCCTGCTGCAGGGAGCTCAAAATG
GAGGACGCGGCGCTCGGGAGAGCGGGCGGGTGAGTCACCCACACAAAGGAAAAGGGCCTTTCCGTCCTCA
GCCGTCGCTTCATGTGACTCCACGGAGTACCGGGCGCCGTCCAGGCACCTCGATTAGTTCTCGAGCTTTT
GGAGTACGTCGTCTTTAGGTTGGGGGGAGGGGTTTTATGCGATGGAGTTTCCCCACACTGAGTGGGTGGA
GACTGAAGTTAGGCCAGCTTGGCACTTGATGTAATTCTCCTTGGAATTTGCCCTTTTTGAGTTTGGATCT
TGGTTCATTCTCAAGCCTCAGACAGTGGTTCAAAGTTTTTTTCTTCCATTTCAGGTGTCGTGAGAAGGGC
GAATTCGACCCAAGTTTGTACAAAAAAGCAGGCTGGATCCAGGTGCCACCATGGTGAGCGAGCTGATTAA
GGAGAACATGCACATGAAGCTGTACATGGAGGGCACCGTGAACAACCACCACTTCAAGTGCACATCCGAG
GGCGAAGGCAAGCCCTACGAGGGCACCCAGACCATGAGAATCAAGGCGGTCGAGGGCGGCCCTCTCCCCT
TCGCCTTCGACATCCTGGCTACCAGCTTCATGTACGGCAGCAAAACCTTCATCAACCACACCCAGGGCAT
CCCCGACTTCTTTAAGCAGTCCTTCCCCGAGGGCTTCACATGGGAGAGAGTCACCACATACGAAGATGGG
GGCGTGCTGACCGCTACCCAGGACACCAGCCTCCAGGACGGCTGCCTCATCTACAACGTCAAGATCAGAG
GGGTGAACTTCCCATCCAACGGCCCTGTGATGCAGAAGAAAACACTCGGCTGGGAGGCCTCCACCGAGAC
ACTGTACCCCGCTGACGGCGGCCTGGAAGGCAGAGCCGACATGGCCCTGAAGCTCGTGGGCGGGGGCCAC
CTGATCTGCAACCTTAAGACCACATACAGATCCAAGAAACCCGCTAAGAACCTCAAGATGCCCGGCGTCT
ACTATGTGGACAGGAGACTGGAAAGAATCAAGGAGGCCGACAAAGAGACATACGTCGAGCAGCACGAGGT
GGCTGTGGCCAGATACTGCGACCTCCCTAGCAAACTGGGGCACAAACTTAATTGAGAATTCTACCACCCA
GCTTTCTTGTACAAAGTGGTACGTCTCAAGACCAGAGGTCTCTGCTTAGATTTGTAGCCAAGCTCAGACG
GATCCGAAGCCAAGCTCAGACGGATCCGAAGCCAAGCTCAGACGGATCCGAAGCCAAGCTCAGACGGATC
CGACAACCAGAAGAGACCTGTGCTTCACTCCTCAGGTGCAGGCTGCCTATCAGAAGGTGGTGGCTGGTGT
GGCCAATGCCCTGGCTCACAAATACCACTGAGATCTTTTTCCCTCTGCCAAAAATTATGGGGACATCATG
AAGCCCCTTGAGCATCTGACTTCTGGCTAATAAAGGAAATTTATTTTCATTGCAATAGTGTGTTGGAATT
TTTTGTGTCTCTCACTCGGAAGGACATATGGGAGGGCAAATCATTTAAAACATCAGAATGAGTATTTGGT
TTAGAGTTTGGCAACATATGCCCATATGCTGGCTGCCATGAACAAAGGTTGGCTATAAAGAGGTCATCAG
TATATGAAACAGCCCCCTGCTGTCCATTCCTTATTCCATAGAAAAGCCTTGACTTGAGGTTAGATTTTTT
TTATATTTTGTTTTGTGTTATTTTTTTCTTTAACATCCCTAAAATTTTCCTTACATGTTTTACTAGCCAG
ATTTTTCCTCCTCTCCTGACTACTCCCAGTCATAGCTGTCCCTCTTCTCTTATGGAGATCCCGAGCGGTG
CGTTTTTATGCTTGTAGTATTGTATAATGTTTTTAAGATCCAAGCTTCTGACCTCTTCTCTTCCTCCCAC
AGGGCCTCGAGACAATTGCATCGATGGTACCAGTGAAAGTCTGCAATGAATTCGAGTTGGCGCGCCTGTC
ATTCTAAATCTCTCTTTCAGCCTAAAGCTTTTTCCCCGTATCCCCCCAGGTGTCTGCAGGCTCAAAGAGC
AGCGAGAAGCGTTCAGAGGAAAGCGATCCCGTGCCACCTTCCCCGTGCCCGGGCTGTCCCCGCACGCTGC
CGGCTCGGGGATGCGGGGGGAGCGCCGGACCGGAGCGGAGCCCCGGGCGGCTCGCTGCTGCCCCCTAGCG
GGGGAGGGACGTAATTACATCCCTGGGGGCTTTGGGAGGGGGCTGTCCCCGTGAGCTCCCAGGCGCGCCT
GTCATTCTAAATCTCTCTTTCAGCCTAAAGCTTTTTCCCCGTATCCCCCCAGGTGTCTGCAGGCTCAAAG
AGCAGCGAGAAGCGTTCAGAGGAAAGCGATCCCGTGCCACCTTCCCCGTGCCCGGGCTGTCCCCGCACGC
TGCCGGCTCGGGGATGCGGGGGGAGCGCCGGACCGGAGCGGAGCCCCGGGCGGCTCGCTGCTGCCCCCTA
GCGGGGGAGGGACGTAATTACATCCCTGGGGGCTTTGGGGGGGGGCTGTCCCCGTGAGCTCCCAGGCGCG
CCAACTCGGTACCGTATCGATGTCGACGTTAACGCTAGTGATATCAACTTTGTATAGAAAAGTTGGCTCC
GAATTCGCCCTTGACAGCAGAGATCCAGTTTGGTTAATTAATTGGCTCCGGTGCCCGTCAGTGGGCAGAG
CGCACATCGCCCACAGTCCCCGAGAAGTTGTGGGGAGGGGTCGGCAATTGAACCGGTGCCTAGAGAAGGT
GGCGCGGGGTAAACTGGGAAAGTGATGTCGTGTACTGGCTCCGCCTTTTTCCCGAGGGTGGGGGAGAACC
GTATATAAGTGCAGTAGTCGCCGTGAACGTTCTTTTTCGCAACGGGTTTGCCGCCAGAACACAGGTAAGT
GCCGTGTGTGGTTCCCGCGGGCCTGGCCTCTTTACGGGTTATGGCCCTTGCGTGCCTTGAATTACTTCCA
CCTGGCTGCAGTACGTGATTCTTGATCCCGAGCTTCGGGTTGGAAGTGGGTGGGAGAGTTCGAGGCCTTG
CGCTTAAGGAGCCCCTTCGCCTCGTGCTTGAGTTGAGGCCTGGCCTGGGCGCTGGGGCCGCCGCGTGCGA
ATCTGGTGGCACCTTCGCGCCTGTCTCGCTGCTTTCGATAAGTCTCTAGCCATTTAAAATTTTTGATGAC
CTGCTGCGACGCTTTTTTTCTGGCAAGATAGTCTTGTAAATGCGGGCCAAGATCTGCACACTGGTATTTC
GGTTTTTGGGGCCGCGGGCGGCGACGGGGCCCGTGCGTCCCAGCGCACATGTTCGGCGAGGCGGGGCCTG
CGAGCGCGGCCACCGAGAATCGGACGGGGGTAGTCTCAAGCTGGCCGGCCTGCTCTGGTGCCTGGCCTCG
CGCCGCCGTGTATCGCCCCGCCCTGGGCGGCAAGGCTGGCCCGGTCGGCACCAGTTGCGTGAGCGGAAAG
ATGGCCGCTTCCCGGCCCTGCTGCAGGGAGCTCAAAATGGAGGACGCGGCGCTCGGGAGAGCGGGCGGGT
GAGTCACCCACACAAAGGAAAAGGGCCTTTCCGTCCTCAGCCGTCGCTTCATGTGACTCCACGGAGTACC
GGGCGCCGTCCAGGCACCTCGATTAGTTCTCGAGCTTTTGGAGTACGTCGTCTTTAGGTTGGGGGGAGGG
GTTTTATGCGATGGAGTTTCCCCACACTGAGTGGGTGGAGACTGAAGTTAGGCCAGCTTGGCACTTGATG
TAATTCTCCTTGGAATTTGCCCTTTTTGAGTTTGGATCTTGGTTCATTCTCAAGCCTCAGACAGTGGTTC
AAAGTTTTTTTCTTCCATTTCAGGTGTCGTGAGAAGGGCGAATTCGACCCAAGTTTGTACAAAAAAGCAG
GCTCGCCACCATGGTGAGCAAGGGCGAGGAGCTGTTCACCGGGGTGGTGCCCATCCTGGTCGAGCTGGAC
GGCGACGTAAACGGCCACAAGTTCAGCGTGAGGGGCGAGGGCGAGGGCGATGCCACCAACGGCAAGCTGA
CCCTGAAGTTCATCTGCACCACCGGCAAGCTGCCCGTGCCCTGGCCCACCCTCGTGACCACCCTGAGCCA
CGGCGTGCAGTGCTTCGCCCGCTACCCCGACCACATGAAGCAGCACGACTTCTTCAAGTCCGCCATGCCC
GAAGGCTACGTCCAGGAGCGCACCATCTTCTTCAAGGACGACGGCACCTACAAGACCCGCGCCGAGGTGA
AGTTCGAGGGCGACACCCTAGTGAACCGCATCGAGCTGAAGGGCGTCGACTTCAAGGAGGACGGCAACAT
CCTGGGGCACAAGCTGGAGTACAACTTCAACAGCCACAACATCTATATCATGGCCGTCAAGCAGAAGAAC
GGCATCAAGGTGAACTTCAAGATCCGCCACAACGTGGAGGACGGCAGCGTGCAGCTCGCCGACCACTACC
AGCAGAACACCCCCATCGGCGACGGCCCCGTGCTGCTGCCCGACAGCCACTACCTGAGCACCCAGTCCGT
GCTGAGCAAAGACCCCAACGAGAAGCGCGATCACATGGTCCTGCTGGAGTTCCGCACCGCCGCCGGGATC
ACTCTCGGCATGGACGAGCTGTACAAGTAATACCACCCAGCTTTCTTGTACAAAGTGGTACGCGTGAATT
CACTCCTCAGGTGCAGGCTGCCTATCAGAAGGTGGTGGCTGGTGTGGCCAATGCCCTGGCTCACAAATAC
CACTGAGATCTTTTTCCCTCTGCCAAAAATTATGGGGACATCATGAAGCCCCTTGAGCATCTGACTTCTG
GCTAATAAAGGAAATTTATTTTCATTGCAATAGTGTGTTGGAATTTTTTGTGTCTCTCACTCGGAAGGAC
ATATGGGAGGGCAAATCATTTAAAACATCAGAATGAGTATTTGGTTTAGAGTTTGGCAACATATGCCCAT
ATGCTGGCTGCCATGAACAAAGGTTGGCTATAAAGAGGTCATCAGTATATGAAACAGCCCCCTGCTGTCC
ATTCCTTATTCCATAGAAAAGCCTTGACTTGAGGTTAGATTTTTTTTATATTTTGTTTTGTGTTATTTTT
TTCTTTAACATCCCTAAAATTTTCCTTACATGTTTTACTAGCCAGATTTTTCCTCCTCTCCTGACTACTC
CCAGTCATAGCTGTCCCTCTTCTCTTATGGAGATCCCTCGACCTGCAGCCCAAGCTTGGCGTAATCATGG
TCATAGCTGTTTCCTGTGTGAAATTGTTATCCGCTCACAATTCCACACAACATACGAGCCGGAAGCATAA
AGTGTAAAGCCTGGGGTGCCTAATGAGTGAGCTAACTCACATTAATTGCGTTGCGCTCACTGCCCGCTTT
CCAGTCGGGAAACCTGTCGTGCCAGCGGATCGACAGTACTAAGCTTGGTCTAATACCCAATCTCTCGTCT
TATCCAGATGTTTTATACGCCTCTGGCCCGTGTCTCAAAATCTCTGATGTTACATTGCACAAGATAAAAT
AATATCATCATGAACAATAAAACTGTCTGCTTACATAAACAGTAATACAAGGGGTGTTATGAGCCATATT
CAACGGGAAACGTCGAGGCCGCGATTAAATTCCAACATGGATGCTGATTTATATGGGTATAAATGGGCTC
GCGATAATGTCGGGCAATCAGGTGCGACAATCTATCGCTTGTATGGGAAGCCCGATGCGCCAGAGTTGTT
TCTGAAACATGGCAAAGGTAGCGTTGCCAATGATGTTACAGATGAGATGGTCAGACTAAACTGGCTGACG
GAATTTATGCCTCTTCCGACCATCAAGCATTTTATCCGTACTCCTGATGATGCATGGTTACTCACCACTG
CGATCCCCGGAAAAACAGCATTCCAGGTATTAGAAGAATATCCTGATTCAGGTGAAAATATTGTTGATGC
GCTGGCAGTGTTCCTGCGCCGGTTGCATTCGATTCCTGTTTGTAATTGTCCTTTTAACAGCGATCGCGTA
TTTCGTCTCGCTCAGGCGCAATCACGAATGAATAACGGTTTGGTTGATGCGAGTGATTTTGATGACGAGC
GTAATGGCTGGCCTGTTGAACAAGTCTGGAAAGAAATGCATAAACTTTTGCCATTCTCACCGGATTCAGT
CGTCACTCATGGTGATTTCTCACTTGATAACCTTATTTTTGACGAGGGGAAATTAATAGGTTGTATTGAT
GTTGGACGAGTCGGAATCGCAGACCGATACCAGGATCTTGCCATCCTATGGAACTGCCTCGGTGAGTTTT
CTCCTTCATTACAGAAACGGCTTTTTCAAAAATATGGTATTGATAATCCTGATATGAATAAATTGCAGTT
TCATTTGATGCTCGATGAGTTTTTCTAATCAGAATTGGTTAATTGGTTGTAACACTGGCAGAGCATTACG
CTGACTTGACGGGACGGCGCAAGCTCATGACCAAAATCCCTTAACGTGAGTTACGCGTCGTTCCACTGAG
CGTCAGAGGTATCACTAGTATTACAGAGGTAAGTTATAACAGTCGCCTAACCC
