>Addgene plasmid #103194 | LSB-hsa-miR-127-3p | depositor partial sequence | sequence record 195438 | hsa-miR-127-3p target
AGCCAAGCTCAGACGGATCCGA
