>Addgene plasmid #103194 | LSB-hsa-miR-127-3p | addgene full sequence | sequence record 237635 | mKate2-F 5'-ACCCGCTAAGAACCTCAAGA-3'
AGGCCGACAAAGAGACATACGTCGAGCAGCACGAGGTGGCTGTGGCCAGATACTGCGACCTCCCTAGCAA
ACTGGGGCACAAACTTAATTGAGAATTCTACCACCCAGCTTTCTTGTACAAAGTGGTACGTCTCAAGACC
AGAGGTCTCTGCTTAGATTTGTAGCCAAGCTCAGACGGATCCGAAGCCAAGCTCAGACGGATCCGAAGCC
AAGCTCAGACGGATCCGAAGCCAAGCTCAGACGGATCCGACAACCAGAAGAGACCTGTGCTTCACTCCTC
AGGTGCAGGCTGCCTATCAGAAGGTGGTGGCTGGTGTGGCCAATGCCCTGGCTCACAAATACCACTGAGA
TCTTTTTCCCTCTGCCAAAAATTATGGGGACATCATGAAGCCCCTTGAGCATCTGACTTCTGGCTAATAA
AGGAAATTTATTTTCATTGCAATAGTGTGTTGGAATTTTTTGTGTCTCTCACTCGGAAGGACATATGGGA
GGGCAAATCATTTAAAACATCAGAATGAGTATTTGGTTTAGAGTTTGGCAACATATGCCCATATGCTGGC
TGCCATGAACAAAGGTTGGCTATAAAGAGGTCATCAGTATATGAA
